Addgene plasmid #85257: pH6Z-809
Purpose: Plasmid clone containing HHV-6B(Z29) restriction endonuclease fragment
Depositing lab: Philip Pellett. Depositing organization: Centers for Disease Control and Prevention. Publication: Restriction endonuclease mapping and molecular cloning of the human herpesvirus 6 variant B strain Z29 genome. Lindquester GJ, Inoue N, Allen RD, Castelli JW, Stamey FR, Dambaugh TR, O'Brian JJ, Danovich RM, Frenkel N, Pellett PE. Arch Virol. 1996;141(2):367-79. PubMed 8634027.
Backbone
  Vector backbone: pKSm13-
  Backbone manufacturer: Stratagene, similar to pBluescript SK+
  Vector type: cloning vector
Growth in bacteria
  Bacterial resistance: Ampicillin, 100 μg/mL
  Growth temperature: 37°C
  Growth strain: DH5alpha
  Copy number: High Copy
Gene/Insert
  Gene/Insert name: fragment of the human herpesvirus 6B strain Z29 genome (alt name: NC_000898)
  Insert size (bp): 3700
  Cloning method: Unknown
  Sequencing primers: 5′ T7; 3′ T3
Terms and licenses: Academic/Nonprofit Terms; Industry Terms: Not Available to Industry
Depositor comments: restriction enzyme fragment = SalI N; Range (bases) = 66,780-70,478; Associated Genes = U41 (partial)
How to cite: pH6Z-809 was a gift from Philip Pellett (Addgene plasmid # 85257 ; http://n2t.net/addgene:85257 ; RRID:Addgene_85257)
