[The description below was written by a language model from this plasmid's Addgene catalogue record and pLannotate feature annotations shown in this document.]
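Description:
pH6Z-809 is a bacterial cloning plasmid carrying a restriction fragment of the human herpesvirus 6B strain Z29 genome, one member of a set of clones generated to map and archive that viral genome. The backbone is pKSm13-, a Stratagene phagemid similar to pBluescript. It is a high-copy vector maintained in E. coli through a ColE1/pUC-type origin and selected with ampicillin via the bla (AmpR) gene and its promoter. An f1 origin is also present, which in this vector family allows single-stranded DNA rescue with helper phage. The multiple cloning site sits within the lacZα region downstream of the lac promoter, operator and CAP site, and is flanked by T3 and T7 promoters. These serve as sequencing primer sites and could in principle drive in vitro transcription across the insert.

The insert is recorded as the SalI N fragment, about 3.7 kb, spanning roughly positions 66,780 to 70,478 of the Z29 genome. The depositor lists a partial copy of U41 as the associated gene. Consistent with this, the feature table detects a large fragment of the U41 major DNA-binding protein, a single-stranded DNA-binding factor involved in viral DNA replication, adjacent to the T3 side. It also annotates a short fragment homologous to the HHV-6B ICP27-like immediate early protein near the T7 side, which the depositor comments do not mention. A very short "TRP1 promoter" hit inside the insert is most likely a chance match rather than a functional yeast element. No eukaryotic promoter or expression cassette is present, so the plasmid serves as a source of cloned viral DNA for mapping, sequencing, probe generation or subcloning. The cloning method is not stated.
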