Features (pLannotate 1.2.2; 15 found; start..end, strand, type, name):
   1020..1036    -  promoter       TRP1 promoter (fragment): S. cerevisiae TRP1
   2133..2510    -  CDS            ICP27_HHV6Z (fragment): Protein inferred from homology: Swiss-Prot protein existence level 3. Immediate early (EI) protein that plays many roles during productive infection including regulation of viral gene expression and nuclear export of intronless viral RNAs. From Human herpesvirus 6B (strain Z29) (HHV-6 variant B) (Human B lymphotropic virus).
   2505..2591    -  misc_feature   MCS (fragment): pBluescript multiple cloning site
   2600..2618    -  promoter       T7 promoter: promoter for bacteriophage T7 RNA polymerase
   2626..2781    +  CDS            lacZα (fragment): LacZα fragment of β-galactosidase; lacZ fragment
   2812..3240    -  rep_origin     f1 ori (sequence partly withheld): f1 bacteriophage origin of replication; arrow indicates direction of (+) strand synthesis
   3267..3371    +  promoter       AmpR promoter: bla
   3372..4232    +  CDS            AmpR: β-lactamase; bla; confers resistance to ampicillin, carbenicillin, and related antibiotics
   4403..4991    +  rep_origin     ori: high-copy-number ColE1/pMB1/pBR322/pUC origin of replication
   5174..5266    +  CDS            lacI (fragment): lac repressor; lacI; The lac repressor binds to the lac operator to inhibit transcription in E. coli. This inhibition can be relieved by adding lactose or isopropyl-β-D-thiogalactopyranoside (IPTG).
   5279..5300    +  protein_bind   CAP binding site: CAP binding activates transcription in the presence of cAMP. E. coli catabolite activator protein
   5315..5345    +  promoter       lac promoter: promoter for the E. coli lac operon
   5353..5369    +  protein_bind   lac operator: The lac repressor binds to the lac operator to inhibit transcription in E. coli. This inhibition can be relieved by adding lactose or isopropyl-β-D-thiogalactopyranoside (IPTG). lac repressor encoded by lacI
   5414..5432    +  promoter       T3 promoter: promoter for bacteriophage T3 RNA polymerase
   5466..767     -  CDS            DBP (fragment) (across the origin): DNBI_HHV6Z - Also known as KA2L, U41. Protein inferred from homology: Swiss-Prot protein existence level 3. Plays several crucial roles in viral infection. Participates in the opening of the viral DNA origin to initiate replication by interacting with the origin-binding protein. May disrupt loops, hairpins and other secondary structures present on ssDNA to reduce and eliminate pausing of viral DNA polymerase at specific sites during elongation. Promotes viral DNA recombination by performing strand- transfer, characterized by the ability to transfer a DNA strand from a linear duplex to a comple
>Addgene plasmid #85257 | pH6Z-809 | addgene full sequence | sequence record 172646 | Addgene NGS Result
GTTTGCTCCCCATCCTGTGTAAATTGTTTCAGGCCAGCATCGATTAATTCCTTAGTATTAGAAAATCGTA
ACGTTGTACCCCATGATGTAAAAACATAATAAAAAAGCGTTTCACTTAACGCAGGCAGAAAAAATCCTCG
TTCCTGAATAAATTCTGTACAGGAAGATAAAGAAATCGTTTCTTCAGTTTCAAATAAAGTTGCAGAGTAT
AGAGGAATTTTCACACACGAATACTCCCCAACTTGTACTTGAATTTGTTCTTCAACACAAGGAATTAACA
GACCAGCGAACAACAACTCTTTGAAACCGTTTCCACACGCAACATGGCAAATAACAGAATCTGCATCTTT
GCCGACAGCAGAACAAAGAGCTTTGATATCGATTACTTTGCGTGCTGTAGGCACCTCAAACGACTGCAAG
TGAAATTTCTGTCTGGTTTGCTCACATAATCGAATAAGATCACCATGATCTTCGGCCATACCAACTAACT
GCTCAGTTCCATGGAAAAAAAAACACACGGGCATAAAAGACGTAATTTTAGTTAGAATTGTGCCTCCAAA
GTTAGTGATAGGTGTTTTAACCGTGGTCGAGAAATCGTTTTCTACAGTCAAATTCATTAACAACGGCGAA
ATAACTACAGGAGAATTTCTCTCCATTAACGATAAAACAGATAAAACATCCAAAAGTTCTTTCTCTTTTG
GAAAAACATAGATCCAAGCAGCAGTAGAAACAGGAGCAGAAACCACCGTTTCGTTTTCATCAGCCATCTT
TGTGGATTCGATCACAAAAACAAAGATAATGGGTTTTTGTGGTGAAATCCTTATATATTATGTTTGACGT
AACATAACACGCGTCATCAAACATAAAAGTAAACCACAAGTTGAAATATACCGTTTTCTATATGAGTTTT
ACGGACAAAAGAAAAACGATTTTCTTATGCAAATATTTTCCACGCAGATGACATGACACGCCCCTTAATT
TAAATTTATGTAAATCGTCGTCCACCTCAGGTACAATAGTATATTATATATATAGTTTTTTAATAAACTT
ATTGAGGACGGGAGAACGAAGGCGTGGCGTTTACGTCATAGCCTAATTATACATTCTCAGAACAGGATTT
AAAAAGGCTGCGAGCGGCCGGCTGTTCAGAGGGACGCTGGGGTACGACTTGAGACGTTTGACTGAAAATG
ATCCTTCGTGTACTATTTTCTACAAAAAAATTAATTTGCCGGCGACAGTAAACTTTTCAGCGGAATTTCA
AAAATTAATTCCACATGTAATTTAAGCATTTTAAAACGTATAACTCACAAGGTGAAAACATATTTACGAA
TACAGTAGTTTTCGTGATATTTTTTAAAAATTAATAAATTTTAAATCGTGTAAGTAATAAAGCATACTAT
TAGATTCTTCACGTTAACAGAGCAAGCTCTTCGAGGTTTTCAGTAGAATTTCAATATTTAATTCCACATG
TAATTTAAGCATTTTAAAATGTAGAATTCACAAAGTGACAAAACATTCACAAATACAGTAGTTTTCACGG
TATTTTTGAAATTAATAAATTTTAAATCGGGTAAATGGTAAAGCATGCTGTTAAATTCACGTTAACAGAG
CAAGTTCTTCGAGGTTTGCTATGTGTTTATCAGTGAATGTATTTAGTATTTCAATTTTAGATCATGGTTC
GGTAAAGATATAAGTCCGTGTAAAATTTTTTGGTTTAGTTTTCATATCTACTAGACTGTGAGGTGTTTGA
AGTCGATGGTTTAGCTCATGTCAAAACGCAATGTCAAATTGTAATAAGTCGTTCATTTCGTGTTTAGAAA
TAAGGAATTGGTATTTAGAATAGCTTTGTCGCATTTTTAGCCGCGACGAGAAGGTTATGACGACGTTTTC
GATTGCATTGTTTGAACCTTTTTCGGAGTTTGAATTTACCGTTTAAAGAAAAACAGTTTCACGAATAGAA
TCTAAAACAGGCTTCCAAATTTTAGTTAATATTTATTTCGAATTTCACTTGGGGTACAGAAAGCTTTGGC
ATCGAGATTTTTTTGATTTTAAAAAGAAATAGTTCAGAGTGTGACAGCAAAAACCTTTGTACAAAACATA
CTTGTAAGAATTTGTTTACAGTAAGATAGTTATTCTGAGTCAGAAGAATATGTGTTTAAGTTAGTTTCAC
AGGTGTCAGCTTCATAGTCTAAATCTAAGTCCATTTCAACACTTGATTCACTTTCATGTTTAGAGTTGAC
GTTTTCATTAATGTTAATAATCACAATTTCGTCTTGTTTTGCTTGATTGAAGTTTAGTTCTCTAGGATCT
GGTATTTTGTTGTCGGTTTCCATTGATTCTTCTATGAGAATTTCGGTAGTTGTTTTTGTCGTTGTTAGGT
TTGAGGTGTCTGGTTTTTCGACGCAAACTTTGGATTTAACCTTAGGCGTACCTTGGTTTTTATGTGAACG
ATGAGAGGTCTGAGGTAGGTCGCGACTTGTTGAATAGCTGCATGAAGGTTCCATGTCGACGGTATCGATA
AGCTTGATATCGAATTCCTGCAGCCCGGGGGATCCACTAGTTCTAGAGCGGCCGCCACCGCGGTGGAGCT
CCAATTCGCCCTATAGTGAGTCGTATTACGCGCGCTCACTGGCCGTCGTTTTACAACGTCGTGACTGGGA
AAACCCTGGCGTTACCCAACTTAATCGCCTTGCAGCACATCCCCCTTTCGCCAGCTGGCGTAATAGCGAA
GAGGCCCGCACCGATCGCCCTTCCCAACAGTTGCGCAGCCTGAATGGCGAATGGAAATTGTAAGCGTTAA
TATTTTGTTAAAATTCGCGTTAAATTTTTGTTAAATCAGCTCATTTTTTAACCAATAGGCCGAAATCGGC
AAAATCCCTTATAAATCAAAAGAATAGACCGAGATAGGGT
[37 nt withheld, positions 2911-2947]
AAAGAACGTGGACTCCAACGTCAAAGG
[49 nt withheld, positions 2975-3023]
T
[91 nt withheld, positions 3025-3115]
G
[124 nt withheld, positions 3117-3240]
CAGGTGGCACTTTTCGGGGAAATGTGCGCGGAACCCCTATTTGTTTATTTTTCTAAATACATTCAAATAT
GTATCCGCTCATGAGACAATAACCCTGATAAATGCTTCAATAATATTGAAAAAGGAAGAGTATGAGTATT
CAACATTTCCGTGTCGCCCTTATTCCCTTTTTTGCGGCATTTTGCCTTCCTGTTTTTGCTCACCCAGAAA
CGCTGGTGAAAGTAAAAGATGCTGAAGATCAGTTGGGTGCACGAGTGGGTTACATCGAACTGGATCTCAA
CAGCGGTAAGATCCTTGAGAGTTTTCGCCCCGAAGAACGTTTTCCAATGATGAGCACTTTTAAAGTTCTG
CTATGTGGCGCGGTATTATCCCGTATTGACGCCGGGCAAGAGCAACTCGGTCGCCGCATACACTATTCTC
AGAATGACTTGGTTGAGTACTCACCAGTCACAGAAAAGCATCTTACGGATGGCATGACAGTAAGAGAATT
ATGCAGTGCTGCCATAACCATGAGTGATAACACTGCGGCCAACTTACTTCTGACAACGATCGGAGGACCG
AAGGAGCTAACCGCTTTTTTGCACAACATGGGGGATCATGTAACTCGCCTTGATCGTTGGGAACCGGAGC
TGAATGAAGCCATACCAAACGACGAGCGTGACACCACGATGCCTGTAGCAATGGCAACAACGTTGCGCAA
ACTATTAACTGGCGAACTACTTACTCTAGCTTCCCGGCAACAATTAATAGACTGGATGGAGGCGGATAAA
GTTGCAGGACCACTTCTGCGCTCGGCCCTTCCGGCTGGCTGGTTTATTGCTGATAAATCTGGAGCCGGTG
AGCGTGGGTCTCGCGGTATCATTGCAGCACTGGGGCCAGATGGTAAGCCCTCCCGTATCGTAGTTATCTA
CACGACGGGGAGTCAGGCAACTATGGATGAACGAAATAGACAGATCGCTGAGATAGGTGCCTCACTGATT
AAGCATTGGTAACTGTCAGACCAAGTTTACTCATATATACTTTAGATTGATTTAAAACTTCATTTTTAAT
TTAAAAGGATCTAGGTGAAGATCCTTTTTGATAATCTCATGACCAAAATCCCTTAACGTGAGTTTTCGTT
CCACTGAGCGTCAGACCCCGTAGAAAAGATCAAAGGATCTTCTTGAGATCCTTTTTTTCTGCGCGTAATC
TGCTGCTTGCAAACAAAAAAACCACCGCTACCAGCGGTGGTTTGTTTGCCGGATCAAGAGCTACCAACTC
TTTTTCCGAAGGTAACTGGCTTCAGCAGAGCGCAGATACCAAATACTGTTCTTCTAGTGTAGCCGTAGTT
AGGCCACCACTTCAAGAACTCTGTAGCACCGCCTACATACCTCGCTCTGCTAATCCTGTTACCAGTGGCT
GCTGCCAGTGGCGATAAGTCGTGTCTTACCGGGTTGGACTCAAGACGATAGTTACCGGATAAGGCGCAGC
GGTCGGGCTGAACGGGGGGTTCGTGCACACAGCCCAGCTTGGAGCGAACGACCTACACCGAACTGAGATA
CCTACAGCGTGAGCTATGAGAAAGCGCCACGCTTCCCGAAGGGAGAAAGGCGGACAGGTATCCGGTAAGC
GGCAGGGTCGGAACAGGAGAGCGCACGAGGGAGCTTCCAGGGGGAAACGCCTGGTATCTTTATAGTCCTG
TCGGGTTTCGCCACCTCTGACTTGAGCGTCGATTTTTGTGATGCTCGTCAGGGGGGCGGAGCCTATGGAA
AAACGCCAGCAACGCGGCCTTTTTACGGTTCCTGGCCTTTTGCTGGCCTTTTGCTCACATGTTCTTTCCT
GCGTTATCCCCTGATTCTGTGGATAACCGTATTACCGCCTTTGAGTGAGCTGATACCGCTCGCCGCAGCC
GAACGACCGAGCGCAGCGAGTCAGTGAGCGAGGAAGCGGAAGAGCGCCCAATACGCAAACCGCCTCTCCC
CGCGCGTTGGCCGATTCATTAATGCAGCTGGCACGACAGGTTTCCCGACTGGAAAGCGGGCAGTGAGCGC
AACGCAATTAATGTGAGTTAGCTCACTCATTAGGCACCCCAGGCTTTACACTTTATGCTTCCGGCTCGTA
TGTTGTGTGGAATTGTGAGCGGATAACAATTTCACACAGGAAACAGCTATGACCATGATTACGCCAAGCG
CGCAATTAACCCTCACTAAAGGGAACAAAAGCTGGGTACCGGGCCCCCCCTCGAGGTCGACAACATGACC
TGAAGCCACTATCAATGCGAGGTTCTGCAAAACCGTTAAAATGACCTTATAATATGCAAACGTCAAAAAA
GGAGAAAATGCAGTTGCATAAGGGGTCGTATCTACATTAAATGATTGTAGACAATTTTCTATCTGTTCTC
TAGGCGTTTGTGTCCTTCTCATTTCAACAATGCATCTAGAAACACATTCCTCGATACATTGTGTCAATCC
GTGGATTATAGAAACAAAATCTTTTTTACTTCGGACATTGAAAGTATCTTCGCCTGTTACAGGATCAATC
AGAGAATTTTTTTTACAGTAATCGAAGATCTGAGATACAAATTTACCCCTGTCCAGTGAGAGCGTGTTTT
GTTGATCTTTTCCAATCTCTTTGAGCTCGCTGACAGGCTTCCTGCCAAAAGAACCTAATATATCAACCTC
GGCATAATACCGAGAAAACATGCTCATAACAAGTGGTTCCTTTTTAACATTTTTTGGTATTGCCGGCAAA
CGAGTACCAACCCGCACCATGGCAGTTCCAATACACGATTGACAACATTTCCCATCACAGAATTCACATA
AATTCGCCGAACAATTTACCAGATGATTGTAAATTTCAGTGTACGCATTACCCGCGTTATAAACGCTCAT
ACGATTTAAATTCCACACTACATAAGAAAGCAGCTGTGGGCAAGTCGCACAGGCATAAGCCAAGTGATTA
GCTGAAAATTTGTCATCTTTGCCTGATGTCGAATCACATTTGATGATTTTTCTATTATCGTTATACACAT
CCTCAGTCAAAGACGACAACGCATTACAAAAAGACAAAGATCGCAGCAGTAATTCTTGAGTCATCACCGA
ATTAAACGCTTGTTTCACGTTTGGTATAAATGCCAATTTTGAGCAATATAAGATAGAATTTGGCGCAAAG
ATCAAAACGGCAAGATGACTAGACAGATGTAACTTTAAATTCGTGAGCTGCGCCATGCGTTCAGCGTGTG
TCTCTGAGTTTCTTATGATTGGCCAGTCATTGAAATTCATTATCTGACTGGGGTCATACACCGAATCCAG
GTATTCGGCTACATGACTAAACGATAATTCTGTCACAACGGAATCAACCAACATCAAAAAATCTTTCTCG
ACCGCTGAAATTTTCTGTCCGGAGATACCCAGATAAGTTTTGTGGGGTGCTAATTTGACA
